Addgene plasmid #238260: pRK5_mCherry-GFP-nb-KS
Purpose: For overexpression of mCherry-GFP-nb-KS
Depositing lab: Denes Hnisz. Depositing organization: Max Planck Institute for Molecular Genetics. Publication: Probing condensate microenvironments with a micropeptide killswitch. Zhang Y, Stoppelkamp I, Fernandez-Pernas P, Allram M, Charman M, Magalhaes AP, Piedavent-Salomon M, Sommer G, Sung YC, Meyer K, Grams N, Halko E, Dongre S, Meierhofer D, Malszycki M, Ilik IA, Aktas T, Kraushar ML, Vastenhouw N, Weitzman MD, Grebien F, Niskanen H, Hnisz D. Nature. 2025 Jun 4. doi: 10.1038/s41586-025-09141-5. PubMed 40468084.
Backbone
  Vector backbone: pRK5
  Vector type: Mammalian Expression
Growth in bacteria
  Bacterial resistance: Ampicillin, 100 μg/mL
  Growth temperature: 37°C
  Growth strain: DH5alpha
  Copy number: High Copy
Gene/Insert
  Gene/Insert name: mCherry-GFP-nb-KS
  Species: H. sapiens (human)
  Cloning method: Gibson Cloning
Terms and licenses: Academic/Nonprofit Terms; Industry Terms: Not Available to Industry
How to cite: pRK5_mCherry-GFP-nb-KS was a gift from Denes Hnisz (Addgene plasmid # 238260 ; http://n2t.net/addgene:238260 ; RRID:Addgene_238260)
