[The description below was written by a language model from this plasmid's Addgene catalogue record and pLannotate feature annotations shown in this document.]
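Description:
pRK5_mCherry-GFP-nb-KS is a 5.9 kb mammalian expression plasmid built on the pRK5 backbone for overexpressing a fusion protein by transfection. It is propagated in E. coli as a high-copy plasmid using a ColE1/pUC-type origin, with selection through the β-lactamase (AmpR) gene and its own promoter. The backbone also carries an M13 phage origin for single-stranded DNA production. Assorted cloning-vector remnants are present as well, including fragments of lacZα, lacI, rop and bom and a lac promoter/operator region, and these have no apparent role in the payload. An SV40 enhancer/early promoter region sits downstream of the expression cassette. No mammalian selection marker is annotated.

Expression is driven by the human cytomegalovirus immediate-early enhancer and promoter, followed by a fragment of CMV intron A and an SP6 phage promoter that could support in vitro transcription. The cassette is terminated by an SV40 polyadenylation signal. The open reading frame begins with mCherry, a monomeric red fluorescent protein. It continues into a segment that the automated annotation matches to a mouse immunoglobulin heavy-chain variable region. By its position and the construct name, this most plausibly corresponds to the GFP-binding nanobody ("GFP-nb"), a single-domain antibody fragment. The "KS" portion is not separately annotated. Judging from the associated publication title, it refers to the micropeptide "killswitch" used to probe condensate microenvironments. It presumably lies in the short unannotated stretch before the poly(A) signal. A short hit to an IgH signal sequence upstream of mCherry is only a fragment and may not be functional. The design suggests recruiting the red-labelled killswitch peptide to GFP-tagged proteins in cells, although the record itself states only overexpression of the fusion.
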