Features (pLannotate 1.2.2; 21 found; start..end, strand, type, name):
     14..393     +  enhancer       CMV enhancer: human cytomegalovirus immediate early enhancer
    394..597     +  promoter       CMV promoter: human cytomegalovirus (CMV) immediate early promoter
    733..776     +  intron         CMV intron (fragment): modified intron A from human cytomegalovirus
    828..846     +  promoter       SP6 promoter: promoter for bacteriophage SP6 RNA polymerase
    850..887     +  CDS            IgH signal sequence (fragment): signal sequence from the mouse immunoglobulin heavy chain variable region
    939..1646    +  CDS            mCherry: mCherry is a basic (constitutively fluorescent) red fluorescent protein published in 2004, derived from Discosoma sp.. It is reported to be a very rapidly-maturing monomer with low acid sensitivity.
   1704..2081    +  CDS            HVM18_MOUSE: Experimental evidence at protein level: Swiss-Prot protein existence level 1. From Mus musculus (Mouse).
   2198..2332    +  polyA_signal   SV40 poly(A) signal: SV40 polyadenylation signal
   2401..2758    +  promoter       SV40 promoter: SV40 enhancer and early promoter
   2777..2931    +  CDS            lacZα (fragment): LacZα fragment of β-galactosidase; lacZ fragment
   2937..2988    -  misc_feature   bom (fragment): basis of mobility region from pBR322
   3007..3387    +  rep_origin     M13 ori (sequence partly withheld): M13 bacteriophage origin of replication; arrow indicates direction of (+) strand synthesis
   3463..3512    -  misc_feature   bom (fragment): basis of mobility region from pBR322
   3614..3649    -  CDS            rop (fragment): Rop protein, which maintains plasmids at low copy number; rop
   3744..3848    +  promoter       AmpR promoter: bla
   3849..4709    +  CDS            AmpR: β-lactamase; bla; confers resistance to ampicillin, carbenicillin, and related antibiotics
   4880..5468    +  rep_origin     ori: high-copy-number ColE1/pMB1/pBR322/pUC origin of replication
   5651..5743    +  CDS            lacI (fragment): lac repressor; lacI; The lac repressor binds to the lac operator to inhibit transcription in E. coli. This inhibition can be relieved by adding lactose or isopropyl-β-D-thiogalactopyranoside (IPTG).
   5756..5777    +  protein_bind   CAP binding site: CAP binding activates transcription in the presence of cAMP. E. coli catabolite activator protein
   5792..5822    +  promoter       lac promoter: promoter for the E. coli lac operon
   5830..5846    +  protein_bind   lac operator: The lac repressor binds to the lac operator to inhibit transcription in E. coli. This inhibition can be relieved by adding lactose or isopropyl-β-D-thiogalactopyranoside (IPTG). lac repressor encoded by lacI
>Addgene plasmid #238260 | pRK5_mCherry-GFP-nb-KS | addgene full sequence | sequence record 474406 | Addgene NGS Result
TTCGAGCTCGCCCGACATTGATTATTGACTAGTTATTAATAGTAATCAATTACGGGGTCATTAGTTCATA
GCCCATATATGGAGTTCCGCGTTACATAACTTACGGTAAATGGCCCGCCTGGCTGACCGCCCAACGACCC
CCGCCCATTGACGTCAATAATGACGTATGTTCCCATAGTAACGCCAATAGGGACTTTCCATTGACGTCAA
TGGGTGGAGTATTTACGGTAAACTGCCCACTTGGCAGTACATCAAGTGTATCATATGCCAAGTACGCCCC
CTATTGACGTCAATGACGGTAAATGGCCCGCCTGGCATTATGCCCAGTACATGACCTTATGGGACTTTCC
TACTTGGCAGTACATCTACGTATTAGTCATCGCTATTACCATGGTGATGCGGTTTTGGCAGTACATCAAT
GGGCGTGGATAGCGGTTTGACTCACGGGGATTTCCAAGTCTCCACCCCATTGACGTCAATGGGAGTTTGT
TTTGGCACCAAAATCAACGGGACTTTCCAAAATGTCGTAACAACTCCGCCCCATTGACGCAAATGGGCGG
TAGGCGTGTACGGTGGGAGGTCTATATAAGCAGAGCTCGTTTAGTGAACCGTCAGATCGCCTGGAGACGC
CATCCACGCTGTTTTGACCTCCATAGAAGACACCGGGACCGATCCAGCCTCCGCGGCCGGGAACGGTGCA
TTGGAACGCGGATTCCCCGTGCCAAGAGTGACGTAAGTACCGCCTATAGAGTCTATAGGCCCACCCCCTT
GGCTTCGTTAGAACGCGGCTACAATTAATACATAACCTTATGTATCATACACATACGATTTAGGTGACAC
TATAGAATAACATCCACTTTGCCTTTCTCTCCACAGGTGTCCACTCCCAGGTCCAACTGCACCTCGGTTC
TATCGATTGAATTCGTACCGGTGCCACCATGGTTTCCAAAGGAGAGGAGGATAATATGGCTATAATTAAA
GAGTTTATGCGGTTCAAGGTGCATATGGAGGGATCTGTGAACGGTCACGAGTTCGAAATCGAGGGCGAAG
GCGAGGGGCGACCCTATGAAGGGACACAGACGGCCAAACTGAAGGTGACCAAGGGTGGCCCCCTGCCTTT
CGCCTGGGACATCCTGTCACCCCAGTTTATGTACGGCTCTAAGGCTTACGTTAAGCACCCTGCCGATATT
CCGGACTACTTGAAACTGAGCTTCCCTGAAGGGTTCAAGTGGGAACGGGTAATGAATTTTGAGGATGGCG
GTGTAGTCACAGTTACCCAGGACAGCTCTCTTCAGGACGGAGAATTTATCTATAAGGTTAAACTTCGGGG
CACTAACTTCCCATCAGACGGCCCCGTGATGCAGAAGAAAACTATGGGCTGGGAAGCCAGCTCAGAACGC
ATGTATCCCGAGGACGGAGCACTGAAGGGAGAAATCAAGCAGCGACTCAAGCTGAAGGATGGGGGACATT
ATGATGCTGAGGTCAAAACCACCTATAAGGCCAAGAAACCCGTTCAGCTTCCTGGGGCATACAACGTGAA
TATCAAACTGGATATTACATCCCATAACGAAGACTATACCATCGTGGAACAGTACGAGCGGGCCGAGGGC
AGACATAGCACAGGGGGCATGGATGAATTGTACAAGCCTAAGAAGAAGAGGAAGGTTGGGGGAGGCGGCA
GTGGCGGAGGGGGATCTATGGCTCAGGTGCAGCTGGTGGAATCTGGCGGCAGACTGGTGCAGGCCGGCGA
TAGCCTGAGACTGTCTTGTGCCGCCAGCGGCAGAACCTTCAGCACATCTGCCATGGCCTGGTTCAGACAG
GCCCCTGGCCGCGAGAGGGAATTTGTGGCCGCCATCACATGGACCGTGGGCAACACCATCCTGGGCGACA
GCGTGAAGGGCCGGTTCACCATCAGCCGGGACAGAGCCAAGAACACCGTGGACCTCCAGATGGACAACCT
GGAACCCGAGGACACCGCCGTGTACTACTGCTCCGCCAGATCCAGAGGCTACGTGCTGTCCGTGCTGCGG
AGCGTGGACAGCTACGATTATTGGGGCCAGGGCACCCAAGTGACCGTGTCTGGCGGCGGAGGAAGCGGAG
GCGGAGGATCTATGATGATGATGAATAAGTTGGTTCTAGCGCAGTTCTTCTTCTCCTGTCTATAGGTCGA
CCTGCAGAAGCTTGGCCGCCATGGCCCAACTTGTTTATTGCAGCTTATAATGGTTACAAATAAAGCAATA
GCATCACAAATTTCACAAATAAAGCATTTTTTTCACTGCATTCTAGTTGTGGTTTGTCCAAACTCATCAA
TGTATCTTATCATGTCTGGATCGGGAATTAATTCGGCGCAGCACCATGGCCTGAAATAACCTCTGAAAGA
GGAACTTGGTTAGGTACCTTCTGAGGCGGAAAGAACCAGCTGTGGAATGTGTGTCAGTTAGGGTGTGGAA
AGTCCCCAGGCTCCCCAGCAGGCAGAAGTATGCAAAGCATGCATCTCAATTAGTCAGCAACCAGGTGTGG
AAAGTCCCCAGGCTCCCCAGCAGGCAGAAGTATGCAAAGCATGCATCTCAATTAGTCAGCAACCATAGTC
CCGCCCCTAACTCCGCCCATCCCGCCCCTAACTCCGCCCAGTTCCGCCCATTCTCCGCCCCATGGCTGAC
TAATTTTTTTTATTTATGCAGAGGCCGAGGCCGCCTCGGCCTCTGAGCTATTCCAGAAGTAGTGAGGAGG
CTTTTTTGGAGGCCTAGGCTTTTGCAAAAAGCTGTTAACAGCTTGGCACTGGCCGTCGTTTTACAACGTC
GTGACTGGGAAAACCCTGGCGTTACCCAACTTAATCGCCTTGCAGCACATCCCCCTTTCGCCAGCTGGCG
TAATAGCGAAGAGGCCCGCACCGATCGCCCTTCCCAACAGTTGCGCAGCCTGAATGGCGAATGGCGCCTG
ATGCGGTATTTTCTCCTTACGCATCTGTGCGGTATTTCACACCGCATA
[142 nt withheld, positions 2989-3130]
C
[141 nt withheld, positions 3132-3272]
CCTTTGACGTTGGAGTCCACGTTCTTT
[37 nt withheld, positions 3300-3336]
ACCCTATCTCGGGCTATTCTTTTGATTTATAAGGGATTTTGCCGATTTCGGCCTATTGGTTAAAAAATGA
GCTGATTTAACAAAAATTTAACGCGAATTTTAACAAAATATTAACGTTTACAATTTTATGGTGCACTCTC
AGTACAATCTGCTCTGATGCCGCATAGTTAAGCCAGCCCCGACACCCGCCAACACCCGCTGACGCGCCCT
GACGGGCTTGTCTGCTCCCGGCATCCGCTTACAGACAAGCTGTGACCGTCTCCGGGAGCTGCATGTGTCA
GAGGTTTTCACCGTCATCACCGAAACGCGCGAGACGAAAGGGCCTCGTGATACGCCTATTTTTATAGGTT
AATGTCATGATAATAATGGTTTCTTAGACGTCAGGTGGCACTTTTCGGGGAAATGTGCGCGGAACCCCTA
TTTGTTTATTTTTCTAAATACATTCAAATATGTATCCGCTCATGAGACAATAACCCTGATAAATGCTTCA
ATAATATTGAAAAAGGAAGAGTATGAGTATTCAACATTTCCGTGTCGCCCTTATTCCCTTTTTTGCGGCA
TTTTGCCTTCCTGTTTTTGCTCACCCAGAAACGCTGGTGAAAGTAAAAGATGCTGAAGATCAGTTGGGTG
CACGAGTGGGTTACATCGAACTGGATCTCAACAGCGGTAAGATCCTTGAGAGTTTTCGCCCCGAAGAACG
TTTTCCAATGATGAGCACTTTTAAAGTTCTGCTATGTGGCGCGGTATTATCCCGTATTGACGCCGGGCAA
GAGCAACTCGGTCGCCGCATACACTATTCTCAGAATGACTTGGTTGAGTACTCACCAGTCACAGAAAAGC
ATCTTACGGATGGCATGACAGTAAGAGAATTATGCAGTGCTGCCATAACCATGAGTGATAACACTGCGGC
CAACTTACTTCTGACAACGATCGGAGGACCGAAGGAGCTAACCGCTTTTTTGCACAACATGGGGGATCAT
GTAACTCGCCTTGATCGTTGGGAACCGGAGCTGAATGAAGCCATACCAAACGACGAGCGTGACACCACGA
TGCCTGTAGCAATGGCAACAACGTTGCGCAAACTATTAACTGGCGAACTACTTACTCTAGCTTCCCGGCA
ACAATTAATAGACTGGATGGAGGCGGATAAAGTTGCAGGACCACTTCTGCGCTCGGCCCTTCCGGCTGGC
TGGTTTATTGCTGATAAATCTGGAGCCGGTGAGCGTGGGTCTCGCGGTATCATTGCAGCACTGGGGCCAG
ATGGTAAGCCCTCCCGTATCGTAGTTATCTACACGACGGGGAGTCAGGCAACTATGGATGAACGAAATAG
ACAGATCGCTGAGATAGGTGCCTCACTGATTAAGCATTGGTAACTGTCAGACCAAGTTTACTCATATATA
CTTTAGATTGATTTAAAACTTCATTTTTAATTTAAAAGGATCTAGGTGAAGATCCTTTTTGATAATCTCA
TGACCAAAATCCCTTAACGTGAGTTTTCGTTCCACTGAGCGTCAGACCCCGTAGAAAAGATCAAAGGATC
TTCTTGAGATCCTTTTTTTCTGCGCGTAATCTGCTGCTTGCAAACAAAAAAACCACCGCTACCAGCGGTG
GTTTGTTTGCCGGATCAAGAGCTACCAACTCTTTTTCCGAAGGTAACTGGCTTCAGCAGAGCGCAGATAC
CAAATACTGTTCTTCTAGTGTAGCCGTAGTTAGGCCACCACTTCAAGAACTCTGTAGCACCGCCTACATA
CCTCGCTCTGCTAATCCTGTTACCAGTGGCTGCTGCCAGTGGCGATAAGTCGTGTCTTACCGGGTTGGAC
TCAAGACGATAGTTACCGGATAAGGCGCAGCGGTCGGGCTGAACGGGGGGTTCGTGCACACAGCCCAGCT
TGGAGCGAACGACCTACACCGAACTGAGATACCTACAGCGTGAGCTATGAGAAAGCGCCACGCTTCCCGA
AGGGAGAAAGGCGGACAGGTATCCGGTAAGCGGCAGGGTCGGAACAGGAGAGCGCACGAGGGAGCTTCCA
GGGGGAAACGCCTGGTATCTTTATAGTCCTGTCGGGTTTCGCCACCTCTGACTTGAGCGTCGATTTTTGT
GATGCTCGTCAGGGGGGCGGAGCCTATGGAAAAACGCCAGCAACGCGGCCTTTTTACGGTTCCTGGCCTT
TTGCTGGCCTTTTGCTCACATGTTCTTTCCTGCGTTATCCCCTGATTCTGTGGATAACCGTATTACCGCC
TTTGAGTGAGCTGATACCGCTCGCCGCAGCCGAACGACCGAGCGCAGCGAGTCAGTGAGCGAGGAAGCGG
AAGAGCGCCCAATACGCAAACCGCCTCTCCCCGCGCGTTGGCCGATTCATTAATGCAGCTGGCACGACAG
GTTTCCCGACTGGAAAGCGGGCAGTGAGCGCAACGCAATTAATGTGAGTTAGCTCACTCATTAGGCACCC
CAGGCTTTACACTTTATGCTTCCGGCTCGTATGTTGTGTGGAATTGTGAGCGGATAACAATTTCACACAG
GAAACAGCTATGACATGATTACGAATTAA
